Addgene plasmid #82433: pMCh-1540
Purpose: Plasmid for expression of GST-tagged human-Nematostella GW182 11W11A chimera in mammalian cells
Depositing lab: Marina Chekulaeva. Depositing organization: Max-Delbrueck-Centrum fuer Molekulare Medizin (MDC). Publication: Conservation of miRNA-mediated silencing mechanisms across 600 million years of animal evolution. Mauri M, Kirchner M, Aharoni R, Ciolli Mattioli C, van den Bruck D, Gutkovitch N, Modepalli V, Selbach M, Moran Y, Chekulaeva M. Nucleic Acids Res. 2016 Sep 6. pii: gkw792. 10.1093/nar/gkw792 PubMed 27604873.
Backbone
  Vector backbone: pEBG
  Backbone manufacturer: Addgene 22227
  Backbone size w/o insert (bp): 5967
  Total vector size (bp): 11107
  Vector type: Mammalian Expression
Growth in bacteria
  Bacterial resistance: Ampicillin, 100 μg/mL
  Growth temperature: 37°C
  Growth strain: DH5alpha
  Copy number: High Copy
Gene/Insert
  Gene/Insert name: hs-nvGW182 11W11A chimera (alt name: siRNA resistant hsTNRC6A NED-nvGW182 11W11A CED)
  Species: Homo sapiens-Nematostella vectensis
  Insert size (bp): 5140
  Mutation: aa 1-1169 of siRNA resistant hsTNRC6A (Q8NDV7-2) were fused to aa 1159-1698 of nvGW182, Trp 1178, 1194, 1238, 1320, 1402, 1464, 1585, 1600, 1638, 1649, 1668 were mutated to Ala
  Promoter: EF1A
  Tag / fusion protein: GST (N terminal on backbone)
  Cloning method: Restriction Enzyme; 5′ cloning site SbfI (not destroyed); 3′ cloning site NotI (not destroyed)
  Sequencing primers: 5′ atagcatggcctttgcaggg; 3′ ACAGGGATTTCTTGTCTCCCAC
Terms and licenses: Academic/Nonprofit Terms; Industry Terms: Not Available to Industry
How to cite: pMCh-1540 was a gift from Marina Chekulaeva (Addgene plasmid # 82433 ; http://n2t.net/addgene:82433 ; RRID:Addgene_82433)
