[The description below was written by a language model from this plasmid's Addgene catalogue record and pLannotate feature annotations shown in this document.]
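Description:
pMCh-1540 is a mammalian expression plasmid built on the pEBG backbone that produces an N-terminally GST-tagged chimeric GW182 protein. In bacteria it is maintained as a high-copy plasmid through a ColE1/pUC-type origin and selected with ampicillin via the β-lactamase gene. The feature table also picks up an M13 phage origin and scattered remnants of lac, bom and rop sequences, which are backbone leftovers rather than functional parts of the design. No mammalian selection marker is recorded or annotated, so the plasmid appears suited to transient transfection.

The expression cassette is driven by the strong constitutive human EF-1α promoter, which sits just downstream of an SV40 early promoter segment and a small t antigen fragment carried by the backbone. It is followed by the Schistosoma japonicum GST coding sequence, fused to the insert cloned between SbfI and NotI. The insert joins residues 1–1169 of an siRNA-resistant human TNRC6A, described in the record as the N-terminal domain (NED), to residues 1159–1698 of the Nematostella vectensis GW182 C-terminal domain (CED). Eleven tryptophans in the Nematostella portion are changed to alanine (11W11A). The automated annotation labels the whole open reading frame as a TNRC6A fragment, which reflects homology matching and not the chimeric origin given in the catalogue entry. A G-CSF stem-loop destabilising element is annotated downstream of the coding region, probably as part of the backbone's 3′ sequence.

The siRNA-resistant human portion suggests use alongside knockdown of endogenous TNRC6A, and GST allows glutathione-based pull-down of interacting proteins. The associated study concerns conservation of miRNA-mediated silencing across animals, so this construct probably serves as a tryptophan-motif mutant for comparison with an unmutated chimera, though the record does not say so.
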