Features (pLannotate 1.2.2; 20 found; start..end, strand, type, name):
    510..667     +  CDS            lacZα (fragment): LacZα fragment of β-galactosidase; lacZ fragment
    673..722     -  misc_feature   bom (fragment): basis of mobility region from pBR322
    723..748     -  rep_origin     M13 ori (fragment): M13 bacteriophage origin of replication; arrow indicates direction of (+) strand synthesis
    747..797     -  CDS            lacI (fragment): lac repressor; lacI; The lac repressor binds to the lac operator to inhibit transcription in E. coli. This inhibition can be relieved by adding lactose or isopropyl-β-D-thiogalactopyranoside (IPTG).
    798..1178    -  rep_origin     M13 ori (sequence partly withheld): M13 bacteriophage origin of replication; arrow indicates direction of (+) strand synthesis
   1200..1248    -  misc_feature   bom (fragment) (sequence partly withheld): basis of mobility region from pBR322
   1350..1385    -  CDS            rop (fragment): Rop protein, which maintains plasmids at low copy number; rop
   1480..1584    +  promoter       AmpR promoter: bla
   1585..2445    +  CDS            AmpR: β-lactamase; bla; confers resistance to ampicillin, carbenicillin, and related antibiotics
   2616..3204    +  rep_origin     ori: high-copy-number ColE1/pMB1/pBR322/pUC origin of replication
   3387..3479    +  CDS            lacI (fragment): lac repressor; lacI; The lac repressor binds to the lac operator to inhibit transcription in E. coli. This inhibition can be relieved by adding lactose or isopropyl-β-D-thiogalactopyranoside (IPTG).
   3492..3513    +  protein_bind   CAP binding site: CAP binding activates transcription in the presence of cAMP. E. coli catabolite activator protein
   3528..3558    +  promoter       lac promoter: promoter for the E. coli lac operon
   3562..3584    +  protein_bind   lac operator (fragment): The lac repressor binds to the lac operator to inhibit transcription in E. coli. This inhibition can be relieved by adding lactose or isopropyl-β-D-thiogalactopyranoside (IPTG). lac repressor encoded by lacI
   3635..3845    +  promoter       SV40 promoter: SV40 early promoter
   3867..3936    +  CDS            small t antigen (fragment): SV40 (simian virus 40) small t antigen
   3942..5120    +  promoter       EF-1α promoter: strong constitutive promoter for human elongation factor EF-1α
   5176..5826    +  CDS            GST: glutathione S-transferase from Schistosoma japonicum
   5820..10676   +  CDS            TNRC6A (fragment): TNR6A_HUMAN - Also known as CAGH26, KIAA1460, TNRC6. Experimental evidence at protein level: Swiss-Prot protein existence level 1. Plays a role in RNA-mediated gene silencing by both micro- RNAs (miRNAs) and short interfering RNAs (siRNAs). Required for miRNA- dependent repression of translation and for siRNA-dependent endonucleolytic cleavage of complementary mRNAs by argonaute family proteins. As a scaffolding protein, associates with argonaute proteins bound to partially complementary mRNAs, and can simultaneously recruit CCR4-NOT and PAN deadenylase complexes. From Homo sapiens (Human).
  11006..11098   +  ncRNA          G-CSF SLDE: Accession: RF00183 - G-CSF factor stem-loop destabilising element (SLDE)
>Addgene plasmid #82433 | pMCh-1540 | depositor full sequence | sequence record 156169 | pMCh-1540 sequence 11107 bps
CCTTGCACCCCTCACTCTGGCCTCAGCCGACTGCACAGCGGCCCCTGCATCCCCTTGGCTGTGAGGCCCC
TGGACAAGCAGAGGTGGCCAGAGCTGGGAGGCATGGCCCTGGGGTCCCACGAATTTGCTGGGGAATCTCG
TTTTTCTTCTTAAGACTTTTGGGACATGGTTTGACTCCCGAACATCACCGACGCGTCTCCTGTTTTTCTG
GGTGGCCTCGGGACACCTGCCCTGCCCCCACGAGGGTCAGGACTGTGACTCTTTTTAGGGCCAGGCAGGT
GCCTGGACATTTGCCTTGCTGGACGGGGACTGGGGATGTGGGAGGGAGCAGACAGGAGGAATCATGTCAG
GCCTGTGTGTGAAAGGAAGCTCCACTGTCACCCTCCACCTCTTCACCCCCCACTCACCAGTGTCCCCTCC
ACTGTCACATTGTAACTGAACTTCAGGATAATAAAGTGCTTGCCTCCAAAAAAAAAAAAAAAAAAAAAAA
AAAAAAAAAAAAAAAAAGAATTCACTGGCCGTCGTTTTACAACGTCGTGACTGGGAAAACCCTGGCGTTA
CCCAACTTAATCGCCTTGCAGCACATCCCCCTTTCGCCAGCTGGCGTAATAGCGAAGAGGCCCGCACCGA
TCGCCCTTCCCAACAGTTGCGCAGCCTGAATGGCGAATGGCGCCTGATGCGGTATTTTCTCCTTACGCAT
CTGTGCGGTATTTCACACCGCAAAACGTTAATATTTTGTTAAAATTCGGTCCACGCTGGTTTGCCCCAGC
AGGCGAAAATCCTGTTTGATGGTGGTTCCGAAATCGGCAAAATCCCTTATAAATCAAAAGAATAGCCCGA
GATAGGGT
[37 nt withheld, positions 849-885]
AAAGAACGTGGACTCCAACGTCAAAGG
[141 nt withheld, positions 913-1053]
G
[146 nt withheld, positions 1055-1200]
TGGTGCACTCTCAGTACAATCTGCTCTGATGCCGCATAGTTAAGCCAGCCCCGACACCCGCCAACACCCG
CTGACGCGCCCTGACGGGCTTGTCTGCTCCCGGCATCCGCTTACAGACAAGCTGTGACCGTCTCCGGGAG
CTGCATGTGTCAGAGGTTTTCACCGTCATCACCGAAACGCGCGAGACGAAAGGGCCTCGTGATACGCCTA
TTTTTATAGGTTAATGTCATGATAATAATGGTTTCTTAGACGTCAGGTGGCACTTTTCGGGGAAATGTGC
GCGGAACCCCTATTTGTTTATTTTTCTAAATACATTCAAATATGTATCCGCTCATGAGACAATAACCCTG
ATAAATGCTTCAATAATATTGAAAAAGGAAGAGTATGAGTATTCAACATTTCCGTGTCGCCCTTATTCCC
TTTTTTGCGGCATTTTGCCTTCCTGTTTTTGCTCACCCAGAAACGCTGGTGAAAGTAAAAGATGCTGAAG
ATCAGTTGGGTGCACGAGTGGGTTACATCGAACTGGATCTCAACAGCGGTAAGATCCTTGAGAGTTTTCG
CCCCGAAGAACGTTTTCCAATGATGAGCACTTTTAAAGTTCTGCTATGTGGCGCGGTATTATCCCGTATT
GACGCCGGGCAAGAGCAACTCGGTCGCCGCATACACTATTCTCAGAATGACTTGGTTGAGTACTCACCAG
TCACAGAAAAGCATCTTACGGATGGCATGACAGTAAGAGAATTATGCAGTGCTGCCATAACCATGAGTGA
TAACACTGCGGCCAACTTACTTCTGACAACGATCGGAGGACCGAAGGAGCTAACCGCTTTTTTGCACAAC
ATGGGGGATCATGTAACTCGCCTTGATCGTTGGGAACCGGAGCTGAATGAAGCCATACCAAACGACGAGC
GTGACACCACGATGCCTGTAGCAATGGCAACAACGTTGCGCAAACTATTAACTGGCGAACTACTTACTCT
AGCTTCCCGGCAACAATTAATAGACTGGATGGAGGCGGATAAAGTTGCAGGACCACTTCTGCGCTCGGCC
CTTCCGGCTGGCTGGTTTATTGCTGATAAATCTGGAGCCGGTGAGCGTGGGTCTCGCGGTATCATTGCAG
CACTGGGGCCAGATGGTAAGCCCTCCCGTATCGTAGTTATCTACACGACGGGGAGTCAGGCAACTATGGA
TGAACGAAATAGACAGATCGCTGAGATAGGTGCCTCACTGATTAAGCATTGGTAACTGTCAGACCAAGTT
TACTCATATATACTTTAGATTGATTTAAAACTTCATTTTTAATTTAAAAGGATCTAGGTGAAGATCCTTT
TTGATAATCTCATGACCAAAATCCCTTAACGTGAGTTTTCGTTCCACTGAGCGTCAGACCCCGTAGAAAA
GATCAAAGGATCTTCTTGAGATCCTTTTTTTCTGCGCGTAATCTGCTGCTTGCAAACAAAAAAACCACCG
CTACCAGCGGTGGTTTGTTTGCCGGATCAAGAGCTACCAACTCTTTTTCCGAAGGTAACTGGCTTCAGCA
GAGCGCAGATACCAAATACTGTCCTTCTAGTGTAGCCGTAGTTAGGCCACCACTTCAAGAACTCTGTAGC
ACCGCCTACATACCTCGCTCTGCTAATCCTGTTACCAGTGGCTGCTGCCAGTGGCGATAAGTCGTGTCTT
ACCGGGTTGGACTCAAGACGATAGTTACCGGATAAGGCGCAGCGGTCGGGCTGAACGGGGGGTTCGTGCA
CACAGCCCAGCTTGGAGCGAACGACCTACACCGAACTGAGATACCTACAGCGTGAGCATTGAGAAAGCGC
CACGCTTCCCGAAGGGAGAAAGGCGGACAGGTATCCGGTAAGCGGCAGGGTCGGAACAGGAGAGCGCACG
AGGGAGCTTCCAGGGGGAAACGCCTGGTATCTTTATAGTCCTGTCGGGTTTCGCCACCTCTGACTTGAGC
GTCGATTTTTGTGATGCTCGTCAGGGGGGCGGAGCCTATGGAAAAACGCCAGCAACGCGGCCTTTTTACG
GTTCCTGGCCTTTTGCTGGCCTTTTGCTCACATGTTCTTTCCTGCGTTATCCCCTGATTCTGTGGATAAC
CGTATTACCGCCTTTGAGTGAGCTGATACCGCTCGCCGCAGCCGAACGACCGAGCGCAGCGAGTCAGTGA
GCGAGGAAGCGGAAGAGCGCCCAATACGCAAACCGCCTCTCCCCGCGCGTTGGCCGATTCATTAATGCAG
CTGGCACGACAGGTTTCCCGACTGGAAAGCGGGCAGTGAGCGCAACGCAATTAATGTGAGTTAGCTCACT
CATTAGGCACCCCAGGCTTTACACTTTATGCTTCCGGCTCGTATGTTGTGTGGAATTGTGAGCGGATAAC
AATTTCACACAGGAAACAGCTATGACCATGATTACGCCAAGCTTAGGCTCCCCAGCAGGCAGAAGTATGC
AAAGCATGCATCTCAATTAGTCAGCAACCATAGTCCCGCCCCTAACTCCGCCCATCCCGCCCCTAACTCC
GCCCAGTTCCGCCCATTCTCCGCCCCATGGCTGACTAATTTTTTTTATTTATGCAGAGGCCGAGGCCGCC
TCGGCCTCTGAGCTATTCCAGAAGTAGTGAGGAGGCTTTTTTGGAGGCCTAGGCTTTTGCAAAAAGCTTT
GCAAAGATGGATAAAGTTTTAAACAGAGAGGAATCTTTGCAGCTAATGGACCTTCTAGGTCTTGAAAGGA
GTGCCTCGTGAGGCTCCGGTGCCCGTCAGTGGGCAGAGCGCACATCGCCCACAGTCCCCGAGAAGTTGGG
GGGAGGGGTCGGCAATTGAACCGGTGCCTAGAGAAGGTGGCGCGGGGTAAACTGGGAAAGTGATGTCGTG
TACTGGCTCCGCCTTTTTCCCGAGGGTGGGGGAGAACCGTATATAAGTGCAGTAGTCGCCGTGAACGTTC
TTTTTCGCAACGGGTTTGCCGCCAGAACACAGGTAAGTGCCGTGTGTGGTTCCCGCGGGCCTGGCCTCTT
TACGGGTTATGGCCCTTGCGTGCCTTGAATTACTTCCACCTGGCTGCAGTACGTGATTCTTGATCCCGAG
CTTCGGGTTGGAAGTGGGTGGGAGAGTTCGAGGCCTTGCGCTTAAGGAGCCCCTTCGCCTCGTGCTTGAG
TTGAGGCCTGGCCTGGGCGCTGGGGCCGCCGCGTGCGAATCTGGTGGCACCTTCGCGCCTGTCTCGCTGC
TTTCGATAAGTCTCTAGCCATTTAAAATTTTTGATGACCTGCTGCGACGCTTTTTTTCTGGCAAGATAGT
CTTGTAAATGCGGGCCAAGATCTGCACACTGGTATTTCGGTTTTTGGGGCCGCGGGCGGCGACGGGGCCC
GTGCGTCCCAGCGCACATGTTCGGCGAGGCGGGGCCTGCGAGCGCGGCCACCGAGAATCGGACGGGGGTA
GTCTCAAGCTGGCCGGCCTGCTCTGGTGCCTGGCCTCGCGCCGCCGTGTATCGCCCCGCCCTGGGCGGCA
AGGCTGGCCCGGTCGGCACCAGTTGCGTGAGCGGAAAGATGGCCGCTTCCCGGCCCTGCTGCAGGGAGCT
CAAAATGGAGGACGCGGCGCTCGGGAGAGCGGGCGGGTGAGTCACCCACACAAAGGAAAAGGGCCTTTCC
GTCCTCAGCCGTCGCTTCATGTGACTCCACGGAGTACCGGGCGCCGTCCAGGCACCTCGATTAGTTCTCG
AGCTTTTGGAGTACGTCGTCTTTAGGTTGGGGGGAGGGGTTTTATGCGATGGAGTTTCCCCACACTGAGT
GGGTGGAGACTGAAGTTAGGCCAGCTTGGCACTTGATGTAATTCTCCTTGGAATTTGCCCTTTTTGAGTT
TGGATCTTGGTTCATTCTCAAGCCTCAGACAGTGGTTCAAAGTTTTTTTCTTCCATTTCAGGTGTCGTGA
GGAATTCTCTAGAGATCCCTCGACCTCGAGATCCATTGTGCTGGATCTACAATGGCCCCTATACTAGGTT
ATTGGAAAATTAAGGGCCTTGTGCAACCCACTCGACTTCTTTTGGAATATCTTGAAGAAAAATATGAAGA
GCATTTGTATGAGCGCGATGAAGGTGATAAATGGCGAAACAAAAAGTTTGAATTGGGTTTGGAGTTTCCC
AATCTTCCTTATTATATTGATGGTGATGTTAAATTAACACAGTCTATGGCCATCATACGTTATATAGCTG
ACAAGCACAACATGTTGGGTGGTTGTCCAAAAGAGCGTGCAGAGATTTCAATGCTTGAAGGAGCGGTTTT
GGATATTAGATACGGTGTTTCGAGAATTGCATATAGTAAAGACTTTGAAACTCTCAAAGTTGATTTTCTT
AGCAAGCTACCTGAAATGCTGAAAATGTTCGAAGATCGTTTATGTCATAAAACATATTTAAATGGTGATC
ATGTAACCCATCCTGACTTCATGTTGTATGACGCTCTTGATGTTGTTTTATACATGGACCCAATGTGCCT
GGATGCGTTCCCAAAATTAGTTTGTTTTAAAAAACGTATTGAAGCTATCCCACAAATTGATAAGTACTTG
AAATCCAGCAAGTATATAGCATGGCCTTTGCAGGGCTGGCAAGCCACGTTTGGTGGTGGCGACCATCCTC
CAAAATCGGATCTGGTTCCGCGTGGATCTCCTGCAGGCATGGATGCTGATTCTGCCTCCAGTTCTGAATC
AGAGAGAAACATCACTATCATGGCTTCAGGGAACACAGGTGGTGAAAAAGATGGCCTTCGGAATAGCACT
GGACTTGGTTCCCAAAACAAGTTTGTAGTTGGTAGCAGCAGCAATAATGTGGGCCATGGAAGTAGTACTG
GGCCATGGGGTTTTTCCCATGGAGCCATAATAAGCACATGTCAGGTCTCTGTGGATGCTCCTGAAAGCAA
ATCTGAAAGTAGCAACAATAGAATGAATGCTTGGGGCACTGTAAGTTCTTCATCAAATGGAGGGTTAAAT
CCAAGCACTTTGAATTCAGCTAGCAACCATGGTGCCTGGCCAGTATTAGAGAACAATGGACTTGCCCTAA
AAGGGCCTGTAGGGAGTGGTAGTTCTGGCATTAATATTCAGTGCAGTACTATAGGCCAGATGCCTAACAA
TCAGAGTATTAACTCTAAAGTGAGTGGTGGTTCTACCCATGGTACCTGGGGAAGCCTTCAGGAAACTTGT
GAATCTGAAGTAAGTGGTACACAGAAGGTTTCATTCAGTGGTCAACCTCAAAATATTACCACTGAAATGA
CTGGACCAAATAACACTACTAACTTTATGACCTCTAGTTTACCAAACTCCGGTTCAGTGCAGAATAATGA
GCTGCCTAGTAGTAACACAGGGGCCTGGCGTGTGAGCACAATGAATCATCCTCAGATGCAGGCTCCATCA
GGTATGAATGGCACTTCCCTTTCTCACCTTAGCAATGGAGAGTCAAAAAGTGGAGGCTCTTATGGTACTA
CATGGGGTGCCTATGGTTCTAATTACTCTGGAGACAAATGTTCAGGCCCTAATGGCCAAGCTAATGGTGA
CACTGTGAATGCAACTCTAATGCAGCCTGGCGTAAATGGTCCTATGGGCACTAACTTTCAAGTTAACACA
AACAAAGGAGGTGGTGTGTGGGAATCTGGTGCAGCAAACTCCCAGAGTACATCATGGGGAAGTGGAAATG
GCGCAAATTCTGGAGGAAGTCGAAGAGGATGGGGAACCCCTGCACAAAACACTGGCACTAATTTACCCAG
CGTTGAGTGGAACAAACTGCCTAGCAATCAGCATTCCAATGATAGTGCAAATGGCAATGGTAAGACGTTT
ACAAATGGATGGAAATCTACTGAGGAAGAGGATCAGGGTTCTGCCACATCTCAGACAAATGAGCAAAGCA
GTGTGTGGGCCAAAACAGGAGGTACAGTGGAGAGCGATGGTAGTACAGAAAGCACTGGACGCCTTGAGGA
AAAAGGAACTGGGGAAAGTCAGAGTAGAGACAGAAGAAAAATTGATCAGCACACATTACTCCAAAGCATT
GTAAACAGAACTGACTTAGATCCACGTGTCCTGTCCAACTCTGGTTGGGGACAGACTCCTATTAAGCAGA
ATACTGCCTGGGATACAGAAACATCACCTAGAGGGGAACGAAAGACTGACAATGGGACAGAGGCCTGGGG
AAGCTCTGCAACACAGACTTTTAACTCAGGGGCATGTATAGATAAGACTAGCCCTAATGGTAATGATACC
TCATCTGTATCAGGGTGGGGCGATCCCAAACCTGCTCTGAGGTGGGGAGATTCCAAAGGCTCAAACTGCC
AGGGGGGGTGGGAAGATGATTCTGCTGCTACAGGAATGGTCAAGAGCAATCAGTGGGGGAATTGCAAAGA
GGAGAAGGCTGCATGGAATGACTCGCAAAAGAATAAACAGGGATGGGGTGATGGACAAAAATCAAGCCAA
GGGTGGTCTGTTTCTGCCAGTGATAACTGGGGAGAAACTTCAAGGAATAACCATTGGGGTGAGGCCAATA
AGAAATCCAGCTCAGGAGGTAGTGACAGTGACAGGTCCGTTTCCGGTTGGAACGAACTTGGTAAAACTAG
TTCTTTCACTTGGGGAAACAACATAAATCCAAATAATTCATCAGGATGGGATGAATCTTCTAAACCTACT
CCTTCCCAGGGATGGGGAGACCCTCCAAAGTCTAATCAGTCTCTAGGTTGGGGAGATTCGTCAAAGCCAG
TCAGCTCTCCAGACTGGAACAAGCAACAAGACATTGTTGGATCTTGGGGAATCCCACCAGCTACAGGCAA
ACCTCCTGGTACAGGCTGGCTGGGGGGACCTATACCAGCCCCAGCAAAAGAAGAAGAACCCACAGGCTGG
GAGGAACCATCCCCAGAATCTATACGTCGCAAAATGGAGATTGATGATGGAACTTCAGCTTGGGGAGATC
CAAGCAAATACAACTACAAAAATGTGAACATGTGGAACAAAAACGTCCCAAATGGCAACAGCCGTTCAGA
CCAGCAAGCACAGGTACATCAGCTGCTAACGCCTGCAAGTGCCATCTCAAACAAAGAGGCAAGCAGTGGC
TCTGGCTGGGGTGAGCCCTGGGGGGAGCCTTCTACTCCAGCCACAACTGTGGATAATGGTACTTCAGCAT
GGGGTAAGCCCATAGACAGTGGTCCCAGCTGGGGGGAACCCATTGCTGCGGCATCCAGCACATCCACGTG
GGGCTCCAGCTCTGTTGGTCCACAAGCATTAAGCAAATCTGGGCCAAAATCTATGCAAGATGGCTGGTGT
GGTGATGATATGCCATTGCCTGGAAATCGCCCCACTGGCTGGGAAGAGGAAGAGGATGTGGAGATTGGAA
TGTGGAATAGTAATTCATCTCAAGAGCTTAACTCATCTTTAAATTGGCCACCATATACAAAGAAAATGTC
ATCGAAGGGTCTGAGTGGCAAAAAAAGGAGAAGGGAAAGGGGAATGATGAAAGGTGGAAACAAACAAGAA
GAAGCGTGGATAAATCCATTTGTTAAACAGTTTTCAAACATCAGTTTTTCGAGAGACTCACCAGAGGAAA
ATGTACAAAGCAATAAGATGGACCTTTCTGGAGGAATGTTACAAGACAAACGAATGGAGATAGATAAACA
TAGCCTAAATATTGGTGATTACAATCGAACGGTCGGGAAAGGCCCTGGTTCTCGGCCTCAGATTTCCAAA
GAGTCTTCCATGGAGCGCAATCCTTATTTTGATAAGGATGGCATTGTAGCAGATGAATCCCAAAACATGC
AGTTTATGTCCAGTCAAAGCATGAAGCTTCCCCCTTCAAATAGTGCACTACCTAACCAGGCCCTTGGCTC
CATAGCAGGGCTGGGTATGCAAAACTTGAATTCTGTTAGACAGAATGGCAATCCCAGTATGTTTGGTGTT
GGAAACACAGCAGCACAACCCCGGGGCATGCAGCAGCCTCCAGCACAACCTCTTAGTTCATCTCAACCAA
ACTTAAGAGCACAGGTGCCTCCTCCATTACTCTCCCCTCAGGTTCCAGTTTCATTGCTGAAGTATGCACC
AAACAACGGTGGCCTGAATCCACTCTTTGGCCCTCAACAGGTAGCCATGCTGAACCAGCTATCCCAGCTA
AACCAGCTTTCTCAGATCTCCCAGTTACAGCGATTGTTAGCGCAGGCCCCACAGTCCAGGCTGACCCAGG
CGAAACAACCACTCCTCCCTGATCCCGAGACCTCTCATGGCGAAACAGCGGGCATGCCCAAGATTGAGCA
GATGTCTCTGCTGTCAGGACCTGTAGTGAGCTCCAGCCTGGAACAGCAGCATGGGGCTCCCAACCTTTCT
CCACAGGCAAATAGGATTGCCGATCCCGTGAGCTCACGGGCGGGCGTTGACGCCTCTCTTAAGCTCAGCG
CCGACCCTCCAGAGTTCAAGCCCGGAGTCCCCTGGCGCCCTCGGGGGGAGGGGGAAGAAAAGTCTGGTTC
ATCTGGAAGTAGTATGGAATCATCCCCTCAGGGCATGCCTGCCAGTGGCAAGACTCAGATAACAGACAAC
CCAAACAAGCAGCCGGGCTTTCCAGGCGGGTTTAGCAGCGCTAGCCAGTTCCCGTACTCTATAGCCAGCA
GTCCCGCGCAGAACACTGAACCCACAGATAGCCTGAACAAGACCCAGGCGAACCCCAGTAGTATCAGACC
ACCTCCAGGGCTCAATACATCTACTAGTAGCGGCCTCCCCGATACCCCCTCTGTCGAAGAGAGACCTGCA
TGGATGAAAAATCTCATGGATGGGGGGACCCAGCAGAGCTTTGCCCAGGGACCTAATCCTGGGAACTTTC
AGCTGGGACTGCGGTTGGGCTTCTCCGCCAGCGGCAATTCCGCGAGTACCCAGGACGGGATGTCTGTTTC
CGGACTGACTCCTAATAGCCAACCGTGGGCTGCCCCAGGCGGACCTAGTTCTTCCTCCACACCATCCTCT
GACCCCTCTGCCGAGGCCGCCAGCTCCACCGCCAATGCCGTAACAAGTGCTGAACAGCTTAAACCTCAGG
ATGAAGGGATCTCAAGTGCGTCCACCAACCAGCCAATTCCGTCTGCGGAGGAGAAACAACAGCAGCCACC
TGTGGCCCAAGGACCTAGGATGGGATCCGGTCGCGGCGGAGCCAACCCAATGAGTACTTGGCTGGTGTTG
CGGAATCTGTCCCCACGGGCAGATCCGACCGCAATGAGGGCTGTGTGCCAGCAGTACGGCCCACTCCTCA
CCTTTACTCTGAACCTTAGGCACGGAAACAGCTTGATCAGATACTCTAATAAGGATCAAGCCGCCTCAGC
ACGGAACAACCTCAACGGGATGATGGTGAAAGGTATGCAGCTTATCGCCGACTTTGCGACGGATAGCGAT
ATTGGGGGGTTTTTTGAGCAGACACCCGACGCGTCCAACAACCCAATGCCACCCAACCCTAGCTTCGGCA
ACCCTGCGTCCTTCGGAACAGTTGATCCTAATCGACCTCTCGGATCCACTCAAGGACTGGAGAAAACGCC
GCAAGGCCCCCCACCTCAAATGCCTGCAATGGTTCCGCCGGGCATGCAAGCGGGAAGTAGTTCTCAGCTC
CCCGCTCAACTCGCGGGCAACTCCCATCCTGGTGCCGCCACAGGCTTCCCGTCTCAGGTGCCATCCATGG
CGTCTTTCAGCGGAGGAGCCCCTCGCGATGTCGAACCCCAATCCGGAACAAATGAGAATGGGTTGGTCTC
TCCATCCATGACTACGTTTCTGCCTCCCGGGTTGCTGAACGGTGGTGAGAGTGTCTAAGGCGGCCGCGAC
TCTAGAGTGAGGGTCCCCACCTGGGACCCTTGAGAGTATCAGGTCTCCCACGTGGGAGACAAGAAATCCC
TGTTTAATATTTAAACAGCAGTGTTCCCCATCTGGGT
