>Addgene plasmid #82433 | pMCh-1540 | addgene partial sequence | sequence record 158925 | G-CSF-R 5'-GATGGGGAACACTGCTGTTTA-3'
CTGATACTCTCAAGGGTCCCAGGTGGGGACCCTCACTCTAGAGTCGCGGCCGCCTTAGACACTCTCACCA
CCGTTCAGCAACCCGGGAGGCAGAAACGTAGTCATGGATGGAGAGACCAACCCATTCTCATTTGTTCCGG
ATTGGGGTTCGACATCGCGAGGGGCTCCTCCGCTGAAAGACGCCATGGATGGCACCTGAGACGGGAAGCC
TGTGGCGGCACCAGGATGGGAGTTGCCCGCGAGTTGAGCGGGGAGCTGAGAACTACTTCCCGCTTGCATG
CCCGGCGGAACCATTGCAGGCATTTGAGGTGGGGGGCCTTGCGGCGTTTTCTCCAGTCCTTGAGTGGATC
CGAGAGGTCGATTAGGATCAACTGTTCCGAAGGACGCAGGGTTGCCGAAGCTAGGGTTGGGTGGCATTGG
GTTGTTGGACGCGTCGGGTGTCTGCTCAAAAAACCCCCCAATATCGCTATCCGTCGCAAAGTCGGCGATA
AGCTGCATACCTTTCACCATCATCCCGTTGAGGTTGTTCCGTGCTGAGGCGGCTTGATCCTTATTAGAGT
ATCTGATCAAGCTGTTTCCGTGCCTAAGGTTCAGAGTAAAGGTGAGGAGTGGGCCGTACTGCTGGCACAC
AGCCCTCATTGCGGTCGGATCTGCCCGTGGGGACAGATTCCGCAACACCAGCCAAGTACTCATTGGGTTG
GCTCCGCCGCGACCGGATCCCATCCTAGGTCCTTGGGCCACAGGTGGCTGCTGTTGTTTCTCCTCCGCAG
ACGGAATTGGCTGGTTGGTGGACGCACTTGAGATCCCTTCATCCTGAGGTTTA
