>Addgene plasmid #82433 | pMCh-1540 | addgene partial sequence | sequence record 158927 | hsTNRC6A-F 5'-tctcaaccaaacttaagagcaca-3'
CAGTTTCATTGCTGAAGTATGCACCAAACAACGGTGGCCTGAATCCACTCTTTGGCCCTCAACAGGTAGC
CATGCTGAACCAGCTATCCCAGCTAAACCAGCTTTCTCAGATCTCCCAGTTACAGCGATTGTTAGCGCAG
GCCCCACAGTCCAGGCTGACCCAGGCGAAACAACCACTCCTCCCTGATCCCGAGACCTCTCATGGCGAAA
CAGCGGGCATGCCCAAGATTGAGCAGATGTCTCTGCTGTCAGGACCTGTAGTGAGCTCCAGCCTGGAACA
GCAGCATGGGGCTCCCAACCTTTCTCCACAGGCAAATAGGATTGCCGATCCCGTGAGCTCACGGGCGGGC
GTTGACGCCTCTCTTAAGCTCAGCGCCGACCCTCCAGAGTTCAAGCCCGGAGTCCCCTGGCGCCCTCGGG
GGGAGGGGGAAGAAAAGTCTGGTTCATCTGGAAGTAGTATGGAATCATCCCCTCAGGGCATGCCTGCCAG
TGGCAAGACTCAGATAACAGACAACCCAAACAAGCAGCCGGGCTTTCCAGGCGGGTTTAGCAGCGCTAGC
CAGTTCCCGTACTCTATAGCCAGCAGTCCCGCGCAGAACACTGAACCCACAGATAGCCTGAACAAGACCC
AGGCGAACCCCAGTAGTATCAGACCACCTCCAGGGCTCAATACATCTACTAGTAGCGGCCTCCCCGATAC
CCCCTCTGTCGAAGAGAGACCTGCATGGATGAAAAATCTCATGGATGGGG
