>Addgene plasmid #82433 | pMCh-1540 | addgene partial sequence | sequence record 158928 | pGEX5 5'-GGGCTGGCAAGCCACGTTTGGTG-3'
CGCGTGGATCTCCTGCAGGCATGGATGCTGATTCTGCCTCCAGTTCTGAATCAGAGAGAAACATCACTAT
CATGGCTTCAGGGAACACAGGTGGTGAAAAAGATGGCCTTCGGAATAGCACTGGACTTGGTTCCCAAAAC
AAGTTTGTAGTTGGTAGCAGCAGCAATAATGTGGGCCATGGAAGTAGTACTGGGCCATGGGGTTTTTCCC
ATGGAGCCATAATAAGCACATGTCAGGTCTCTGTGGATGCTCCTGAAAGCAAATCTGAAAGTAGCAACAA
TAGAATGAATGCTTGGGGCACTGTAAGTTCTTCATCAAATGGAGGGTTAAATCCAAGCACTTTGAATTCA
GCTAGCAACCATGGTGCCTGGCCAGTATTAGAGAACAATGGACTTGCCCTAAAAGGGCCTGTAGGGAGTG
GTAGTTCTGGCATTAATATTCAGTGCAGTACTATAGGCCAGATGCCTAACAATCAGAGTATTAACTCTAA
AGTGAGTGGTGGTTCTACCCATGGTACCTGGGGAAGCCTTCAGGAAACTTGTGAATCTGAAGTAAGTGGT
ACACAGAAGGTTTCATTCAGTGGTCAACCTCAAAATATTACCACTGAAATGACTGGACCAAATAACACTA
CTAACTTTATGACCTCTAGTTTACCAAACTCCGGTTCAGTGCAGAATAATGAGCTGCCTAGTAGTAACAC
AGGGGCCTGGCGTGTGAGCACAATGAATCATCCTCAGATGCAGGCTCCATCAGGTATGAATGGCACTTCC
CTTTCTCACCTTAGCAATGGAGAGTCAAAAAGTGGAGGCTCTTATGGTACTACATGGGGTGCCTATGGTT
CTAAT
